Addgene plasmid #72168: Sema6d.1-Fc-His
Purpose: Expresses the extracellular region of the Sema6D, isoform 1 protein, C-terminally fused to the Fc region of human IgG1 + 6X histidine tag.
Depositing lab: Woj Wojtowicz. Depositing organization: University of California, Berkeley. Publication: An extracellular biochemical screen reveals that FLRTs and Unc5s mediate neuronal subtype recognition in the retina. Visser JJ, Cheng Y, Perry SC, Chastain AB, Parsa B, Masri SS, Ray TA, Kay JN, Wojtowicz WM. Elife. 2015 Dec 3;4. pii: e08149. doi: 10.7554/eLife.08149. PubMed 26633812.
Backbone
  Vector backbone: pCMVi-SV40ori
  Vector type: Mammalian Expression
Growth in bacteria
  Bacterial resistance: Ampicillin, 100 μg/mL
  Growth temperature: 37°C
  Growth strain: DH5alpha
  Copy number: High Copy
Gene/Insert
  Gene/Insert name: Sema6d.1 (alt names: Semaphorin 6D, isoform 1; NCBI gene ID 214968; Reference sequence NM_172537.4)
  Species: M. musculus (mouse)
  Insert size (bp): 1791
  Entrez Gene: Sema6d (a.k.a. 1110067B02Rik, AA409156, D330011G23, mKIAA1479)
  Promoter: CMV
  Tag / fusion protein: Fc-His (C terminal on backbone)
  Cloning method: Restriction Enzyme; 5′ cloning site NotI (not destroyed); 3′ cloning site SpeI (not destroyed)
  Sequencing primers: 5′ GTCAGAGGTAACTCCCGTTGC; 3′ ATCATGAGGGTGTCCTTG
Terms and licenses: Academic/Nonprofit Terms; Industry Terms: Not Available to Industry
How to cite: Sema6d.1-Fc-His was a gift from Woj Wojtowicz (Addgene plasmid # 72168 ; http://n2t.net/addgene:72168 ; RRID:Addgene_72168)
