[The description below was written by a language model from this plasmid's Addgene catalogue record and pLannotate feature annotations shown in this document.]
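Description:
Sema6d.1-Fc-His is a mammalian expression plasmid built on the pCMVi-SV40ori backbone for producing a soluble, tagged form of the mouse Semaphorin 6D (isoform 1) ectodomain. The insert, about 1.8 kb and cloned between NotI and SpeI sites that remain intact, encodes only the extracellular region of the protein. It is fused in frame at its C terminus to the Fc region of human IgG1 followed by a 6X histidine tag, both supplied by the backbone. Transcription is driven by the human cytomegalovirus immediate early enhancer and promoter, followed by CMV intron A, a spliced leader element commonly included to boost expression, and it ends at an SV40 polyadenylation signal.

The plasmid is about 7.5 kb and is propagated in E. coli as a high-copy plasmid through a ColE1/pUC-type origin, with ampicillin selection from the β-lactamase gene. The annotation also shows an SV40 enhancer/early promoter region, which contains the SV40 origin reflected in the backbone name and would allow episomal amplification in cells expressing large T antigen. An f1 phage origin and small remnants of rop, bom and lacZα are also present as vestiges of earlier vector lineages. No mammalian selection marker is annotated, which is consistent with transient transfection use.

Removing the transmembrane and cytoplasmic portions should allow the fusion protein to be secreted. The Fc moiety dimerises the ectodomain and allows capture or detection with Fc-binding reagents, while the His tag offers a route for metal-affinity purification. The associated publication describes an extracellular biochemical screen for receptor-ligand interactions underlying neuronal subtype recognition in the retina, so this construct evidently served as one member of a panel of recombinant cell-surface proteins tested for binding.
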