Features (pLannotate 1.2.2; 14 found; start..end, strand, type, name):
     25..408     +  enhancer       CMV enhancer: human cytomegalovirus immediate early enhancer
    410..609     +  promoter       CMV promoter: human cytomegalovirus (CMV) immediate early promoter
    748..1573    +  intron         CMV intron A: human cytomegalovirus intron A (Chapman et al., 1991)
   1610..3424    +  CDS            Sema6d (fragment): SEM6D_MOUSE - Also known as Kiaa1479. Experimental evidence at protein level: Swiss-Prot protein existence level 1. Shows growth cone collapsing activity on dorsal root ganglion (DRG) neurons in vitro. May be a stop signal for the DRG neurons in their target areas, and possibly also for other neurons. May also be involved in the maintenance and remodeling of neuronal connections (By similarity). From Mus musculus (Mouse).
   3407..4087    +  CDS            IGHG1 (fragment): IGHG1_HUMAN - Experimental evidence at protein level: Swiss-Prot protein existence level 1. Constant region of immunoglobulin heavy chains. Immunoglobulins, also known as antibodies, are membrane-bound or secreted glycoproteins produced by B lymphocytes. In the recognition phase of humoral immunity, the membrane-bound immunoglobulins serve as receptors which, upon binding of a specific antigen, trigger the clonal expansion and differentiation of B lymphocytes into immunoglobulins- secreting plasma cells. Secreted immunoglobulins mediate the effector phase of humoral immunity, which results in
   4137..4258    +  polyA_signal   SV40 poly(A) signal: SV40 polyadenylation signal
   4467..5055    -  rep_origin     ori: high-copy-number ColE1/pMB1/pBR322/pUC origin of replication
   5226..6086    -  CDS            AmpR: β-lactamase; bla; confers resistance to ampicillin, carbenicillin, and related antibiotics
   6087..6191    -  promoter       AmpR promoter: bla
   6286..6321    +  CDS            rop (fragment): Rop protein, which maintains plasmids at low copy number; rop
   6344..6674    +  promoter       SV40 promoter: SV40 enhancer and early promoter
   6797..6896    +  misc_feature   bom (fragment): basis of mobility region from pBR322
   6924..7352    -  rep_origin     f1 ori (sequence partly withheld): f1 bacteriophage origin of replication; arrow indicates direction of (+) strand synthesis
   7356..7513    -  CDS            lacZα (fragment): LacZα fragment of β-galactosidase; lacZ fragment
>Addgene plasmid #72168 | Sema6d.1-Fc-His | depositor full sequence | sequence record 131354 | Full Sequence
GTCGAGGTCTCGACGGTATCGATTGACATTGATTATTGACTAGCTAGTTATTAATAGTAATCAATTACGG
GGTCATTAGTTCATAGCCCATATATGGAGTTCCGCGTTACATAACTTACGGTAAATGGCCCGCCTGGCTG
ACCGCCCAACGACCCCCGCCCATTGACGTCAATAATGACGTATGTTCCCATAGTAACGCCAATAGGGACT
TTCCATTGACGTCAATGGGTGGAGTATTTACGGTAAACTGCCCACTTGGCAGTACATCAAGTGTATCATA
TGCCAAGTCCGCCCCCTATTGACGTCAATGACGGTAAATGGCCCGCCTGGCATTATGCCCAGTACATGAC
CTTACGGGACTTTCCTACTTGGCAGTACATCTACGTATTAGTCATCGCTATTACCATGGTGATGCGGTTT
TGGCAGTACACCAATGGGCGTGGATAGCGGTTTGACTCACGGGGATTTCCAAGTCTCCACCCCATTGACG
TCAATGGGAGTTTGTTTTGGCACCAAAATCAACGGGACTTTCCAAAATGTCGTAATAACCCCGCCCCGTT
GACGCAAATGGGCGGTAGGCGTGTACGGTGGGAGGTCTATATAAGCAGAGCTCGTTTAGTGAACCGTCAG
ATCGCCTGGAGACGCCATCCACGCTGTTTTGACCTCCATAGAAGACACCGGGACCGATCCAGCCTCCGCG
GCCGGGAACGGTGCATTGGAACGCGGATTCCCCGTGCCAAGAGTGACGTAAGTACCGCCTATAGACTCTA
TAGGCACACCCCTTTGGCTCTTATGCATGCTATACTGTTTTTGGCTTGGGGCCTATACACCCCCGCTTCC
ATATGCTATAGGTGATGGTATAGCTTAGCCTATAGGTGTGGGTTATTGACCATTATTGACCACTCCCCTA
TTGGTGACGATACTTTCCATTACTAATCCATAACATGGCTCTTTGCCACAACTATCTCTATTGGCTATAT
GCCAATACTCTGTCCTTCAGAGACTGACACGGACTCTGTATTTTTACAGGATGGGGTCCCATTTATTATT
TACAAATTCACATATACAACAACGCCGTCCCCCGTGCCCGCAGTTTTTATTAAACATAGCGTGGGATCTC
CACGCGAATCTCGGGTACGTGTTCCGGACATGGGCTCTTCTCCGGTAGCGGCGGAGCTTCCACATCCGAG
CCCTGGTCCCATGCCTCCAGCGGCTCATGGTCGCTCGGCAGCTCCTTGCTCCTAACAGTGGAGGCCAGAC
TTAGGCACAGCACAATGCCCACCACCACCAGTGTGCCGCACAAGGCCGTGGCGGTAGGGTATGTGTCTGA
AAATGAGCTCGGAGATTGGGCTCGCACCGCTGACGCAGATGGAAGACTTAAGGCAGCGGCAGAAGAAGAT
GCAGGCAGCTGAGTTGTTGTATTCTGATAAGAGTCAGAGGTAACTCCCGTTGCGGTGCTGTTAACGGTGG
AGGGCAGTGTAGTCTGAGCAGTACTCGTTGCTGCCGCGCGCGCCACCAGACATAATAGCTGACAGACTAA
CAGACTGTTCCTTTCCATGGGTCTTTTCTGCAGAAGCTTGAATTCTCGAGGATCCGCGGCCGCGCCACCA
TGGGGTTCCTTCTGCTTTGGTTCTGCGTGCTGTTCCTTCTGGTCTCCAGGTTACGGGCGGTCAGCTTCCC
AGAAGACGATGAGCCCCTCAACACGGTTGACTATCACTATTCAAGGCAATATCCGGTTTTTAGAGGACGC
CCTTCAGGCAACGAATCGCAGCACAGGCTGGACTTTCAGCTGATGTTGAAAATTCGAGACACACTTTATA
TTGCTGGCAGGGATCAAGTCTATACAGTGAACTTAAATGAAATCCCCCAAACAGAGGTGATACCAAGCAA
GAAGCTGACGTGGAGGTCCAGACAGCAGGATCGAGAAAATTGTGCTATGAAAGGCAAGCATAAAGATGAA
TGCCACAACTTCATCAAAGTCTTTGTCCCAAGAAATGATGAGATGGTTTTTGTCTGTGGTACCAATGCTT
TCAACCCGATGTGCAGATACTATAGGTTGAGAACGTTAGAGTATGATGGGGAAGAAATTAGTGGCCTGGC
ACGATGCCCGTTTGATGCCCGACAAACCAATGTCGCCCTCTTTGCTGATGGAAAACTCTATTCTGCCACA
GTGGCTGATTTCCTGGCCAGTGATGCTGTCATTTACAGAAGCATGGGAGATGGATCTGCCCTTCGCACAA
TAAAATACGATTCCAAGTGGATCAAAGAACCACACTTCCTTCATGCCATAGAATATGGAAACTATGTCTA
TTTCTTCTTCAGAGAAATCGCCGTGGAACATAATAACTTAGGCAAGGCTGTGTATTCCCGCGTGGCTCGC
ATTTGTAAAAACGACATGGGTGGCTCACAGCGGGTCCTGGAGAAACACTGGACTTCCTTCCTTAAGGCTC
GGCTGAACTGCTCCGTTCCTGGAGATTCCTTTTTCTACTTCGACGTCCTGCAGTCTATAACAGACATAAT
CCAAATCAATGGCATCCCCACTGTGGTTGGGGTCTTCACCACACAGCTCAACAGCATTCCTGGTTCTGCA
GTCTGTGCCTTTAGCATGGACGACATTGAGAAAGTGTTCAAAGGGCGGTTCAAAGAGCAGAAAACCCCAG
ACTCTGTTTGGACAGCAGTTCCCGAAGACAAAGTACCAAAACCAAGGCCTGGCTGTTGTGCCAAACACGG
CCTCGCAGAAGCTTACAAGACCTCCATCGACTTTCCAGATGACACCCTGGCTTTCATCAAGTCCCACCCG
CTGATGGACTCTGCCGTCCCACCCATTGCCGATGAGCCCTGGTTCACAAAGACACGGGTCAGGTACAGGT
TGACAGCCATCGAAGTGGACCGTTCAGCAGGGCCATACCAAAACTACACAGTCATCTTTGTTGGCTCTGA
AGCTGGCGTGGTACTTAAAGTTTTGGCAAAGACCAGTCCTTTCTCTCTGAATGACAGTGTATTACTCGAA
GAGATTGAAGCTTATAACCCAGCCAAGTGCAGCGCCGAGAGTGAGGAGGACAGAAAGGTGGTCTCATTAC
AGCTGGACAAGGATCACCATGCTTTATACGTGGCCTTCTCTAGCTGCGTGGTCCGCATCCCCCTCAGCCG
CTGTGAGCGCTACGGATCGTGTAAAAAGTCTTGCATTGCATCACGTGACCCGTACTGTGGTTGGTTAAGC
CAGGGAGTTTGTGAGAGAGTGACCCTAGGGATGCTGCTGTTAACCGAAGACTTCTTTGCTTTCCATAACC
ACAGCCCTGGAGGATATGAGCAGGACACGGAGTACGGCAACACAGCCCACCTAGGGGACTGCCACGGTGT
ACGGTGGGAAGTCCAGTCTGGAGAATCCAATCAGATGGTCACTAGTGACAAAACTCACACATGCCCACCG
TGCCCAGCACCTGAACTCCTGGGGGGACCGTCAGTCTTCCTCTTCCCCCCAAAACCCAAGGACACCCTCA
TGATCTCCCGGACCCCTGAGGTCACATGCGTGGTGGTGGACGTGAGCCACGAAGACCCTGAGGTCAAGTT
CAACTGGTACGTGGACGGCGTGGAGGTGCATAATGCCAAGACAAAGCCGCGGGAGGAGCAGTACAACAGC
ACGTACCGTGTGGTCAGCGTCCTCACCGTCCTGCACCAGGACTGGCTGAATGGCAAGGAGTACAAGTGCA
AGGTCTCCAACAAAGCCCTCCCAGCCCCCATCGAGAAAACCATCTCCAAAGCCAAAGGGCAGCCCCGAGA
ACCACAGGTGTATACCCTGCCCCCATCCCGGGATGAGCTGACCAAGAACCAGGTCAGCCTGACCTGCCTG
GTCAAAGGCTTCTATCCCAGCGACATCGCCGTGGAGTGGGAGAGCAATGGGCAGCCGGAGAACAACTACA
AGACCACGCCTCCCGTGCTGGACTCCGACGGCTCCTTCTTCCTCTACAGCAAGCTCACCGTGGACAAGAG
CAGGTGGCAGCAGGGGAACGTCTTCTCATGCTCCGTGATGCATGAGGCTCTGCACAACCACTACACGCAG
AAGAGCCTCTCCCTGTCTCCGGGTAAAGGCGGCCATCATCACCATCACCATTAATCTAGAGATCTTATTA
AAGCAGAACTTGTTTATTGCAGCTTATAATGGTTACAAATAAAGCAATAGCATCACAAATTTCACAAATA
AAGCATTTTTTTCACTGCATTCTAGTTGTGGTTTGTCCAAACTCATCAATGTATCTTATCATGTCTGGTC
GACTCTAGCTAGACTCTTCCGCTTCCTCGCTCACTGACTCGCTGCGCTCGGTCGTTCGGCTGCGGCGAGC
GGTATCAGCTCACTCAAAGGCGGTAATACGGTTATCCACAGAATCAGGGGATAACGCAGGAAAGAACATG
TGAGCAAAAGGCCAGCAAAAGGCCAGGAACCGTAAAAAGGCCGCGTTGCTGGCGTTTTTCCATAGGCTCC
GCCCCCCTGACGAGCATCACAAAAATCGACGCTCAAGTCAGAGGTGGCGAAACCCGACAGGACTATAAAG
ATACCAGGCGTTTCCCCCTGGAAGCTCCCTCGTGCGCTCTCCTGTTCCGACCCTGCCGCTTACCGGATAC
CTGTCCGCCTTTCTCCCTTCGGGAAGCGTGGCGCTTTCTCATAGCTCACGCTGTAGGTATCTCAGTTCGG
TGTAGGTCGTTCGCTCCAAGCTGGGCTGTGTGCACGAACCCCCCGTTCAGCCCGACCGCTGCGCCTTATC
CGGTAACTATCGTCTTGAGTCCAACCCGGTAAGACACGACTTATCGCCACTGGCAGCAGCCACTGGTAAC
AGGATTAGCAGAGCGAGGTATGTAGGCGGTGCTACAGAGTTCTTGAAGTGGTGGCCTAACTACGGCTACA
CTAGAAGAACAGTATTTGGTATCTGCGCTCTGCTGAAGCCAGTTACCTTCGGAAAAAGAGTTGGTAGCTC
TTGATCCGGCAAACAAACCACCGCTGGTAGCGGTGGTTTTTTTGTTTGCAAGCAGCAGATTACGCGCAGA
AAAAAAGGATCTCAAGAAGATCCTTTGATCTTTTCTACGGGGTCTGACGCTCAGTGGAACGAAAACTCAC
GTTAAGGGATTTTGGTCATGAGATTATCAAAAAGGATCTTCACCTAGATCCTTTTAAATTAAAAATGAAG
TTTTAAATCAATCTAAAGTATATATGAGTAAACTTGGTCTGACAGTTACCAATGCTTAATCAGTGAGGCA
CCTATCTCAGCGATCTGTCTATTTCGTTCATCCATAGTTGCCTGACTCCCCGTCGTGTAGATAACTACGA
TACGGGAGGGCTTACCATCTGGCCCCAGTGCTGCAATGATACCGCGAGACCCACGCTCACCGGCTCCAGA
TTTATCAGCAATAAACCAGCCAGCCGGAAGGGCCGAGCGCAGAAGTGGTCCTGCAACTTTATCCGCCTCC
ATCCAGTCTATTAATTGTTGCCGGGAAGCTAGAGTAAGTAGTTCGCCAGTTAATAGTTTGCGCAACGTTG
TTGCCATTGCTACAGGCATCGTGGTGTCACGCTCGTCGTTTGGTATGGCTTCATTCAGCTCCGGTTCCCA
ACGATCAAGGCGAGTTACATGATCCCCCATGTTGTGCAAAAAAGCGGTTAGCTCCTTCGGTCCTCCGATC
GTTGTCAGAAGTAAGTTGGCCGCAGTGTTATCACTCATGGTTATGGCAGCACTGCATAATTCTCTTACTG
TCATGCCATCCGTAAGATGCTTTTCTGTGACTGGTGAGTACTCAACCAAGTCATTCTGAGAATAGTGTAT
GCGGCGACCGAGTTGCTCTTGCCCGGCGTCAATACGGGATAATACCGCGCCACATAGCAGAACTTTAAAA
GTGCTCATCATTGGAAAACGTTCTTCGGGGCGAAAACTCTCAAGGATCTTACCGCTGTTGAGATCCAGTT
CGATGTAACCCACTCGTGCACCCAACTGATCTTCAGCATCTTTTACTTTCACCAGCGTTTCTGGGTGAGC
AAAAACAGGAAGGCAAAATGCCGCAAAAAAGGGAATAAGGGCGACACGGAAATGTTGAATACTCATACTC
TTCCTTTTTCAATATTATTGAAGCATTTATCAGGGTTATTGTCTCATGAGCGGATACATATTTGAATGTA
TTTAGAAAAATAAACAAATAGGGGTTCCGCGCACATTTCCCCGAAAAGTGCCACCTGACGTCTAAGAAAC
CATTATTATCATGACATTAACCTATAAAAATAGGCGTATCACGAGGCCCTTTCGTCTCGCGCGTTTCGGT
GATGACGGTGAAAACCTCTGACACATGCAGCTCCCGGAGGAATGTGTGTCAGTTAGGGTGTGGAAAGTCC
CCAGGCTCCCCAGGCAGGCAGAAGTATGCAAAGCATGCATCTCAATTAGTCAGCAACCAGGTGTGGAAAG
TCCCCAGGCTCCCCAGCAGGCAGAAGTATGCAAAGCATGCATCTCAATTAGTCAGCAACCATAGTCCCGC
CCCTAACTCCGCCCATCCCGCCCCTAACTCCGCCCAGTTCCGCCCATTCTCCGCCCCATGGCTGACTAAT
TTTTTTTATTTATGCAGAGGCCGAGGCCGCCTCTGCCTCTGAGCTATTCCAGAAGTAGTGAGGAGGCTTT
TTTGGAGGCCTAGGCTTTTGCAAAAAGCTCCCGGGAGCTTGTATATCCATTTTCGTCCCGGAGACGGTCA
CAGCTTGTCTGTAAGCGGATGCCGGGAGCAGACAAGCCCGTCAGGGCGCGTCAGCGGGTGTTGGCGGGTG
TCGGGGCTGGCTTAACTATGCGGCATCAGAGCAGATTGTACTGAGAGTGCACCATATGCGGTGTGAAATA
CCGCACAGATGCGTAAGGAGAAAATACCGCATCAGGAAATTGTAAGCGTTAATATTTTGTTAAAATTCGC
GTTAAATTTTTGTTAAATCAGCTCATTTTTTAACCAATAGGCCGAAATCGGCAAAATCCCTTATAAATCA
AAAGAATAGACCGAGATAGGGT
[37 nt withheld, positions 7023-7059]
AAAGAACGTGGACTCCAACGTCAAAGG
[49 nt withheld, positions 7087-7135]
T
[91 nt withheld, positions 7137-7227]
G
[124 nt withheld, positions 7229-7352]
CCATTCGCCATTCAGGCTGCGCAACTGTTGGGAAGGGCGATCGGTGCGGGCCTCTTCGCTATTACGCCAG
CTGGCGAAAGGGGGATGTGCTGCAAGGCGATTAAGTTGGGTAACGCCAGGGTTTTCCCAGTCACGACGTT
GTAAAACGACGGCCAGTGAATT
