>Addgene plasmid #72168 | Sema6d.1-Fc-His | addgene partial sequence | sequence record 139855 | pMRB101-F 5'-aagatgcaggcagctgagtt-3'
ACGGTGGAGGGCAGTGTAGTCTGAGCAGTACTCGTTGCTGCCGCGCGCGCCACCAGACATAATAGCTGAC
AGACTAACAGACTGTTCCTTTCCATGGGTCTTTTCTGCAGAAGCTTGAATTCTCGAGGATCCGCGGCCGC
GCCACCATGGGGTTCCTTCTGCTTTGGTTCTGCGTGCTGTTCCTTCTGGTCTCCAGGTTACGGGCGGTCA
GCTTCCCAGAAGACGATGAGCCCCTCAACACGGTTGACTATCACTATTCAAGGCAATATCCGGTTTTTAG
AGGACGCCCTTCAGGCAACGAATCGCAGCACAGGCTGGACTTTCAGCTGATGTTGAAAATTCGAGACACA
CTTTATATTGCTGGCAGGGATCAAGTCTATACAGTGAACTTAAATGAAATCCCCCAAACAGAGGTGATAC
CAAGCAAGAAGCTGACGTGGAGGTCCAGACAGCAGGATCGAGAAAATTGTGCTATGAAAGGCAAGCATAA
AGATGAATGCCACAACTTCATCAAAGTCTTTGTCCCAAGAAATGATGAGATGGTTTTTGTCTGTGGTACC
AATGCTTTCAACCCGATGTGCAGATACTATAGGTTGAGAACGTTAGAGTATGATGGGGAAGAAATTAGTG
GCCTGGCACGATGCCCGTTTGATGCCCGACAAACCAATGTCGCCCTCTTTGCTGATGGAAAACTCTATTC
TGCCACAGTGGCTGATTTCCTGGCCAGTGATGCTGTCATTTACAGAAGCATGGGAGATGGATCTGCCCTT
CGCACAATAA
