>Addgene plasmid #72168 | Sema6d.1-Fc-His | addgene partial sequence | sequence record 139856 | SV40pA-R 5'-GAAATTTGTGATGCTATTGC-3'
ATAAGATCTCTAGATTAATGGTGATGGTGATGATGGCCGCCTTTACCCGGAGACAGGGAGAGGCTCTTCT
GCGTGTAGTGGTTGTGCAGAGCCTCATGCATCACGGAGCATGAGAAGACGTTCCCCTGCTGCCACCTGCT
CTTGTCCACGGTGAGCTTGCTGTAGAGGAAGAAGGAGCCGTCGGAGTCCAGCACGGGAGGCGTGGTCTTG
TAGTTGTTCTCCGGCTGCCCATTGCTCTCCCACTCCACGGCGATGTCGCTGGGATAGAAGCCTTTGACCA
GGCAGGTCAGGCTGACCTGGTTCTTGGTCAGCTCATCCCGGGATGGGGGCAGGGTATACACCTGTGGTTC
TCGGGGCTGCCCTTTGGCTTTGGAGATGGTTTTCTCGATGGGGGCTGGGAGGGCTTTGTTGGAGACCTTG
CACTTGTACTCCTTGCCATTCAGCCAGTCCTGGTGCAGGACGGTGAGGACGCTGACCACACGGTACGTGC
TGTTGTACTGCTCCTCCCGCGGCTTTGTCTTGGCATTATGCACCTCCACGCCGTCCACGTACCAGTTGAA
CTTGACCTCAGGGTCTTCGTGGCTCACGTCCACCACCACGCATGTGACCTCAGGGGTCCGGGAGATCATG
AGGGTGTCCTTGGGTTTTGGGGGGAAGAGGAAGACTGACGGTCCCCCCAGGAGTTCAGGTGCTGGGCACG
GTGGGCATGTGTGAGTTTTGTCACTAGTGACCATCTGATTGGATTCTCCAGACTGGACTTCCCACCGTAC
ACCGTGGCAGTCCC
